Addgene plasmid #117663: pPICZ-pOst1-pro-alphaf(MUT2)-E2-Crimson
Purpose: Test intracellular localisation of E2-Crimson and study the secretion efficiency
Depositing lab: Pau Ferrer & Benjamin Glick. Depositing organization: University of Chicago. Publication: An improved secretion signal enhances the secretion of model proteins from Pichia pastoris. Barrero JJ, Casler JC, Valero F, Ferrer P, Glick BS. Microb Cell Fact. 2018 Oct 12;17(1):161. doi: 10.1186/s12934-018-1009-5. PubMed 30314480.
Backbone
  Vector backbone: pPICZalpha
  Vector type: Yeast Expression
Growth in bacteria
  Bacterial resistance: Bleocin (Zeocin), 50 μg/mL
  Growth temperature: 37°C
  Growth strain: DH5alpha
  Copy number: Unknown
Gene/Insert
  Gene/Insert name: pOst1-pro-af(MUT2)-E2-Crimson
  Mutation: This plasmid encodes the fluorescent protein E2-Crimson together with an hibrid secretion signal. This secretion signal is composed by the the signal sequence of Ost1 from Saccharomyces cerevisiae and the the native mating alpha factor pro region from Saccharomyces cerevisiae. The pro region has Glu at position 83.
  Promoter: pAOX1
  Cloning method: Gibson Cloning
Terms and licenses: Academic/Nonprofit Terms; Industry Terms: Not Available to Industry
Depositor comments: Integration plasmid in the pAOX1 locus.
How to cite: pPICZ-pOst1-pro-alphaf(MUT2)-E2-Crimson was a gift from Pau Ferrer & Benjamin Glick (Addgene plasmid # 117663 ; http://n2t.net/addgene:117663 ; RRID:Addgene_117663)
