[The description below was written by a language model from this plasmid's Addgene catalogue record and pLannotate feature annotations shown in this document.]
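Description:
pPICZ-pOst1-pro-alphaf(MUT2)-E2-Crimson is a yeast expression plasmid of about 4.1 kb built on the pPICZalpha backbone for use in Pichia pastoris. It has no yeast replication origin. According to the depositor it is an integrating vector that inserts at the AOX1 promoter locus of the host genome. In E. coli it is maintained through a high-copy ColE1/pUC-type origin. Selection in both hosts relies on a single Sh ble (BleoR) gene conferring Zeocin resistance. This gene sits behind tandem promoters, the S. cerevisiae TEF1 promoter for yeast and the synthetic EM7 promoter for bacteria, and is followed by the CYC1 terminator.

The expression cassette is driven by the methanol-inducible AOX1 promoter and closed by the AOX1 terminator. It encodes a hybrid secretion leader fused in frame to E2-Crimson, a far-red tetrameric DsRed derivative. The leader joins the signal sequence of S. cerevisiae Ost1, a subunit of the oligosaccharyltransferase complex, to the pro region of the S. cerevisiae alpha-mating factor. This replaces the alpha-factor's own pre (signal) sequence. The record notes that the pro region in this MUT2 version carries glutamate at position 83. The alpha-factor pro region normally ends in a Kex2 cleavage site, which allows the leader to be removed from the cargo during transit through the secretory pathway.

The insert was assembled by Gibson cloning. The stated purpose is to follow the intracellular localisation of E2-Crimson and to measure how efficiently it is secreted, as part of work evaluating improved secretion signals for Pichia pastoris.
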