Features (pLannotate 1.2.2; 10 found; start..end, strand, type, name):
      2..940     +  promoter       AOX1 promoter: Pichia pastoris AOX1; inducible promoter, regulated by methanol
    941..1009    +  CDS            OST1 (fragment): OST1_YEAST - Also known as NLT1. Experimental evidence at protein level: Swiss-Prot protein existence level 1. Subunit of the oligosaccharyl transferase (OST) complex that catalyzes the initial transfer of a defined glycan (Glc(3)Man(9)GlcNAc(2) in eukaryotes) from the lipid carrier dolichol- pyrophosphate to an asparagine residue within an Asn-X-Ser/Thr consensus motif in nascent polypeptide chains, the first step in protein N-glycosylation. N-glycosylation occurs cotranslationally and the complex associates with the Sec61 complex at the channel-forming translocon complex that mediates protei
   1004..1216    +  CDS            α-factor secretion signal (fragment): N-terminal secretion signal from S. cerevisiae alpha-factor; MFα1; Cleavage by the Kex2 protease occurs after the dibasic KR sequence. The EA dipeptides are then removed by dipeptidyl aminopeptidase A.
   1217..1891    +  CDS            E2-Crimson: far-red noncytotoxic tetrameric variant of DsRed fluorescent protein (Strack et al., 2009) mammalian codon-optimized
   1892..2138    +  terminator     AOX1 terminator: Pichia pastoris AOX1; transcription terminator for AOX1
   2159..2565    +  promoter       TEF1 promoter: S. cerevisiae TEF1; promoter for EF-1α
   2572..2619    +  promoter       EM7 promoter: synthetic bacterial promoter&nbsp
   2638..3012    +  CDS            BleoR: antibiotic-binding protein; Sh ble from Streptoalloteichus hindustanus; confers resistance to bleomycin, phleomycin, and Zeocin™
   3078..3325    +  terminator     CYC1 terminator: S. cerevisiae CYC1; transcription terminator for CYC1
   3400..3988    -  rep_origin     ori: high-copy-number ColE1/pMB1/pBR322/pUC origin of replication
>Addgene plasmid #117663 | pPICZ-pOst1-pro-alphaf(MUT2)-E2-Crimson | addgene full sequence | sequence record 231104 | Addgene NGS Result
AGATCTAACATCCAAAGACGAAAGGTTGAATGAAACCTTTTTGCCATCCGACATCCACAGGTCCATTCTC
ACACATAAGTGCCAAACGCAACAGGAGGGGATACACTAGCAGCAGACCGTTGCAAACGCAGGACCTCCAC
TCCTCCTCTCCTCAACACCCACTTTTGCCATCGAAAAACCAGCCCAGTTATTGGGCTTGATTGGAGCTCG
CTCATTCCAATTCCTTCTATTAGGCTACTAACACCATGACTTTATTAGCCTGTCTATCCTGGCCCCCCTG
GCGAGGTTCATGTTTGTTTATTTCCGAATGCAACAAGCTCCGCATTACACCCGAACATCACTCCAGATGA
GGGCTTTCTGAGTGTGGGGTCAAATAGTTTCATGTTCCCCAAATGGCCCAAAACTGACAGTTTAAACGCT
GTCTTGGAACCTAATATGACAAAAGCGTGATCTCATCCAAGATGAACTAAGTTTGGTTCGTTGAAATGCT
AACGGCCAGTTGGTCAAAAAGAAACTTCCAAAAGTCGGCATACCGTTTGTCTTGTTTGGTATTGATTGAC
GAATGCTCAAAAATAATCTCATTAATGCTTAGCGCAGTCTCTCTATCGCTTCTGAACCCCGGTGCACCTG
TGCCGAAACGCAAATGGGGAAACACCCGCTTTTTGGATGATTATGCATTGTCTCCACATTGTATGCTTCC
AAGATTCTGGTGGGAATACTGCTGATAGCCTAACGTTCATGATCAAAATTTAACTGTTCTAACCCCTACT
TGACAGCAATATATAAACAGAAGGAAGCTGCCCTGTCTTAAACCTTTTTTTTTATCATCATTATTAGCTT
ACTTTCATAATTGCGACTGGTTCCAATTGACAAGCTTTTGATTTTAACGACTTTTAACGACAACTTGAGA
AGATCAAAAAACAACTAATTATTCGAAACGATGAGGCAGGTTTGGTTCTCTTGGATTGTGGGATTGTTCC
TATGTTTTTTCAACGTGTCTTCTGCTGCTCCAGTCAACACTACAACAGAAGATGAAACGGCACAAATTCC
GGCTGAAGCTGTCATCGGTTACTTAGATTTAGAAGGGGATTTCGATGTTGCTGTTTTGCCATTTTCCAAC
AGCACAAATAACGGGTTATTGTTTATAAATACTACTATTGCCAGCATTGCTGCTAAAGAAGAAGGGGTAT
CTTTGGAGAAAAGAGAGGCTGAAGCTGATAGCACTGAGAACGTCATCAAGCCCTTCATGCGCTTCAAGGT
GCACATGGAGGGCTCCGTGAACGGCCACGAGTTCGAGATCGAGGGCGTGGGCGAGGGCAAGCCCTACGAG
GGCACCCAGACCGCCAAGCTGCAAGTGACCAAGGGCGGCCCCCTGCCCTTCGCCTGGGACATCCTGTCCC
CCCAGTTCTTCTACGGCTCCAAGGCGTACATCAAGCACCCCGCCGACATCCCCGACTACCTCAAGCAGTC
CTTCCCCGAGGGCTTCAAGTGGGAGCGCGTGATGAACTTCGAGGACGGCGGCGTGGTGACCGTGACCCAG
GACTCCTCCCTGCAGGACGGCACCCTCATCTACCACGTGAAGTTCATCGGCGTGAACTTCCCCTCCGACG
GCCCCGTAATGCAGAAGAAGACTCTGGGCTGGGAGCCCTCCACTGAGCGCAACTACCCCCGCGACGGCGT
GCTGAAGGGCGAGAACCACATGGCGCTGAAGCTGAAGGGCGGCGGCCACTACCTGTGTGAGTTCAAGTCC
ATCTACATGGCCAAGAAGCCCGTGAAGCTGCCCGGCTACCACTACGTGGACTACAAGCTCGACATCACCT
CCCACAACGAGGACTACACCGTGGTGGAGCAGTACGAGCGCGCCGAGGCCCGCCACCACCTGTTCCAGTA
GTCAAGAGGATGTCAGAATGCCATTTGCCTGAGAGATGCAGGCTTCATTTTTGATACTTTTTTATTTGTA
ACCTATATAGTATAGGATTTTTTTTGTCATTTTGTTTCTTCTCGTACGAGCTTGCTCCTGATCAGCCTAT
CTCGCAGCTGATGAATATCTTGTGGTAGGGGTTTGGGAAAATCATTCGAGTTTGATGTTTTTCTTGGTAT
TTCCCACTCCTCTTCAGAGTACAGAAGATTAAGTGAGACCTTCGTTTGTGCGGATCCCCCACACACCATA
GCTTCAAAATGTTTCTACTCCTTTTTTACTCTTCCAGATTTTCTCGGACTCCGCGCATCGCCGTACCACT
TCAAAACACCCAAGCACAGCATACTAAATTTCCCCTCTTTCTTCCTCTAGGGTGTCGTTAATTACCCGTA
CTAAAGGTTTGGAAAAGAAAAAAGAGACCGCCTCGTTTCTTTTTCTTCGTCGAAAAAGGCAATAAAAATT
TTTATCACGTTTCTTTTTCTTGAAAATTTTTTTTTTGATTTTTTTCTCTTTCGATGACCTCCCATTGATA
TTTAAGTTAATAAACGGTCTTCAATTTCTCAAGTTTCAGTTTCATTTTTCTTGTTCTATTACAACTTTTT
TTACTTCTTGCTCATTAGAAAGAAAGCATAGCAATCTAATCTAAGGGCGGTGTTGACAATTAATCATCGG
CATAGTATATCGGCATAGTATAATACGACAAGGTGAGGAACTAAACCATGGCCAAGTTGACCAGTGCCGT
TCCGGTGCTCACCGCGCGCGACGTCGCCGGAGCGGTCGAGTTCTGGACCGACCGGCTCGGGTTCTCCCGG
GACTTCGTGGAGGACGACTTCGCCGGTGTGGTCCGGGACGACGTGACCCTGTTCATCAGCGCGGTCCAGG
ACCAGGTGGTGCCGGACAACACCCTGGCCTGGGTGTGGGTGCGCGGCCTGGACGAGCTGTACGCCGAGTG
GTCGGAGGTCGTGTCCACGAACTTCCGGGACGCCTCCGGGCCGGCCATGACCGAGATCGGCGAGCAGCCG
TGGGGGCGGGAGTTCGCCCTGCGCGACCCGGCCGGCAACTGCGTGCACTTCGTGGCCGAGGAGCAGGACT
GACACGTCCGACGCGGCCCGACGGGTCCGAGGCCTCGGAGATCCGTCCCCCTTTTCCTTTGTCGATATCA
TGTAATTAGTTATGTCACGCTTACATTCACGCCCTCCCCCCACATCCGCTCTAACCGAAAAGGAAGGAGT
TAGACAACCTGAAGTCTAGGTCCCTATTTATTTTTTTATAGTTATGTTAGTATTAAGAACGTTATTTATA
TTTCAAATTTTTCTTTTTTTTCTGTACAGACGCGTGTACGCATGTAACATTATACTGAAAACCTTGCTTG
AGAAGGTTTTGGGACGCTCGAAGGCTTTAATTTGCAAGCTGGAGACCAACATGTGAGCAAAAGGCCAGCA
AAAGGCCAGGAACCGTAAAAAGGCCGCGTTGCTGGCGTTTTTCCATAGGCTCCGCCCCCCTGACGAGCAT
CACAAAAATCGACGCTCAAGTCAGAGGTGGCGAAACCCGACAGGACTATAAAGATACCAGGCGTTTCCCC
CTGGAAGCTCCCTCGTGCGCTCTCCTGTTCCGACCCTGCCGCTTACCGGATACCTGTCCGCCTTTCTCCC
TTCGGGAAGCGTGGCGCTTTCTCATAGCTCACGCTGTAGGTATCTCAGTTCGGTGTAGGTCGTTCGCTCC
AAGCTGGGCTGTGTGCACGAACCCCCCGTTCAGCCCGACCGCTGCGCCTTATCCGGTAACTATCGTCTTG
AGTCCAACCCGGTAAGACACGACTTATCGCCACTGGCAGCAGCCACTGGTAACAGGATTAGCAGAGCGAG
GTATGTAGGCGGTGCTACAGAGTTCTTGAAGTGGTGGCCTAACTACGGCTACACTAGAAGAACAGTATTT
GGTATCTGCGCTCTGCTGAAGCCAGTTACCTTCGGAAAAAGAGTTGGTAGCTCTTGATCCGGCAAACAAA
CCACCGCTGGTAGCGGTGGTTTTTTTGTTTGCAAGCAGCAGATTACGCGCAGAAAAAAAGGATCTCAAGA
AGATCCTTTGATCTTTTCTACGGGGTCTGACGCTCAGTGGAACGAAAACTCACGTTAAGGGATTTTGGTC
ATGAGATC
